>Addgene plasmid #81211 | pCALNL_Ch5_155183064-155183141 | depositor full sequence | sequence record 163261 | pCALNL_Ch5_155183064-155183141 sequence 6939 bps
GTCGACATTGATTATTGACTAGTTATTAATAGTAATCAATTACGGGGTCATTAGTTCATAGCCCATATAT
GGAGTTCCGCGTTACATAACTTACGGTAAATGGCCCGCCTGGCTGACCGCCCAACGACCCCCGCCCATTG
ACGTCAATAATGACGTATGTTCCCATAGTAACGCCAATAGGGACTTTCCATTGACGTCAATGGGTGGACT
ATTTACGGTAAACTGCCCACTTGGCAGTACATCAAGTGTATCATATGCCAAGTACGCCCCCTATTGACGT
CAATGACGGTAAATGGCCCGCCTGGCATTATGCCCAGTACATGACCTTATGGGACTTTCCTACTTGGCAG
TACATCTACGTATTAGTCATCGCTATTACCATGGGTCGAGGTGAGCCCCACGTTCTGCTTCACTCTCCCC
ATCTCCCCCCCCTCCCCACCCCCAATTTTGTATTTATTTATTTTTTAATTATTTTGTGCAGCGATGGGGG
CGGGGGGGGGGGGGGCGCGCGCCAGGCGGGGCGGGGCGGGGCGAGGGGCGGGGCGGGGCGAGGCGGAGAG
GTGCGGCGGCAGCCAATCAGAGCGGCGCGCTCCGAAAGTTTCCTTTTATGGCGAGGCGGCGGCGGCGGCG
GCCCTATAAAAAGCGAAGCGCGCGGCGGGCGGGAGTCGCTGCGTTGCCTTCGCCCCGTGCCCCGCTCCGC
GCCGCCTCGCGCCGCCCGCCCCGGCTCTGACTGACCGCGTTACTCCCACAGGTGAGCGGGCGGGACGGCC
CTTCTCCTCCGGGCTGTAATTAGCGCTTGGTTTAATGACGGCTCGTTTCTTTTCTGTGGCTGCGTGAAAG
CCTTAAAGGGCTCCGGGAGGGCCCTTTGTGCGGGGGGGAGCGGCTCGGGGGGTGCGTGCGTGTGTGTGTG
CGTGGGGAGCGCCGCGTGCGGCCCGCGCTGCCCGGCGGCTGTGAGCGCTGCGGGCGCGGCGCGGGGCTTT
GTGCGCTCCGCGTGTGCGCGAGGGGAGCGCGGCCGGGGGCGGTGCCCCGCGGTGCGGGGGGGCTGCGAGG
GGAACAAAGGCTGCGTGCGGGGTGTGTGCGTGGGGGGGTGAGCAGGGGGTGTGGGCGCGGCGGTCGGGCT
GTAACCCCCCCCTGCACCCCCCTCCCCGAGTTGCTGAGCACGGCCCGGCTTCGGGTGCGGGGCTCCGTGC
GGGGCGTGGCGCGGGGCTCGCCGTGCCGGGCGGGGGGTGGCGGCAGGTGGGGGTGCCGGGCGGGGCGGGG
CCGCCTCGGGCCGGGGAGGGCTCGGGGGAGGGGCGCGGCGGCCCCCGGAGCGCCGGCGGCTGTCGAGGCG
CGGCGAGCCGCAGCCATTGCCTTTTATGGTAATCGTGCGAGAGGGCGCAGGGACTTCCTTTGTCCCAAAT
CTGTGCGGAGCCGAAATCTGGGAGGCGCCGCCGCACCCCCTCTAGCGGGCGCGGGGCGAAGCGGTGCGGC
GCCGGCAGGAAGGAAATGGGCGGGGAGGGCCTTCGTGCGTCGCCGCGCCGCCGTCCCCTTCTCCCTCTCC
AGCCTCGGGGCTGTCCGCGGGGGGACGGCTGCCTTCGGGGGGGACGGGGCAGGGCGGGGTTCGGCTTCTG
GCGTGTGACCGGCGGCTCTAGAGCCTCTGCTAACCATGTTCATGCCTTCTTCTTTTTCCTACAGCTCCTG
GGCAACGTGCTGGTTATTGTGCTGTCTCATCATTTTGGCAAAGAATTGATTAATTCGAGCGAACGCGTCC
CACCGGCTCATGAGAGGTAGAGCTAAGGTCCAAACCTAGGTTTATCTGAGACCGGAACTCATGTGATTAA
CTGTGGAGTCGAGTCGGATTTGATCTGATCAAGAGACAGGATGAGGATCGTTTCGCATGATTGAACAAGA
TGGATTGCACGCAGGTTCTCCGGCCGCTTGGGTGGAGAGGCTATTCGGCTATGACTGGGCACAACAGACA
ATCGGCTGCTCTGATGCCGCCGTGTTCCGGCTGTCATCGCAGGGGCGCCCGGTTCTTTTTGTCAAGACCG
ACCTGTCCGGTGCCCTGAATGAACTGCAGGACGAGGCAGCGCGGCTATCGTGGCTGGCCACGACGGGCGT
TCCTTGCGCAGCTGTGCTCGACGTTGTCACTGAAGCGGGAAGGGACTGGCTGCTATTGGGCGAAGTGCCG
GGGCAGGATCTCCTGTCATCTCACCTTGCTCCTGCCGAGAAAGTATCCATCATGGCTGATGCAATGCGGC
GGCTGCATACGCTTGATCCGGCTACCTGCCCATTCGACCACCAAGCGAAACATCGCATCGAGCGAGCACG
TACTCGGATGGAAGCCGGTCTTGTCGATCAGGATGATCTGGACGAAGAGCATCAGGGGCTCGCGCCAGCC
GAACTGTTCGCCAGGCTCAAGGCGCGCATGCCCGACGGCGAGGATCTCGTCGTGACCCATGGCGATGCCT
GCTTGCCGAATATCATGGTGGAAAATGGCCGCTTTTCTGGATTCATCGACTGTGGCCGGCTGGGTGTGGC
GGACCGCTATCAGGACATAGCGTTGGCTACCCGTGATATTGCTGAAGAGCTTGGCGGCGAATGGGCTGAC
CGCTTCCTCGTGCTTTACGGTATCGCCGCTCCCGATTCGCAGCGCATCGCCTTCTATCGCCTTCTTGACG
AGTTCTTCTGAGCGGGACTCTGGGGTTCGAAATGACCGACCAAGCGACGCCCAACCTGCCATCACGAGAT
TTCGATTCCACCGCCGCCTTCTATGAAAGGTTGGGCTTCGGAATCGTTTTCCGGGACGCCGGCTGGATGA
TCCTCCAGCGCGGGGATCTCATGCTGGAGTTCTTCGCCCACCCCATCGATAACTTGTTTATTGCAGCTTA
TAATGGTTACAAATAAAGCAATAGCATCACAAATTTCACAAATAAAGCATTTTTTTCACTGCATTCTAGT
TGTGGTTTGTCCAAACTCATCAATGTATCTTATCATGTCTGGATCAAATCCGAACGCACCCCACCGGCTC
ATGAGAGGTAGAGCTAAGGTCCAAACCTAGGTTTATCTGAGACCGGAACTCATGTGATTAACTGTGGCTC
GAGTCGCTCGGTACGATTTAAATTGAATTCTGCAGTCGACGGTACCGCGGGCCCGGGATCCACCGGTCGC
CACCATGGTGAGCAAGGGCGAGGAGCTGTTCACCGGGGTGGTGCCCATCCTGGTCGAGCTGGACGGCGAC
GTAAACGGCCACAAGTTCAGCGTGTCCGGCGAGGGCGAGGGCGATGCCACCTACGGCAAGCTGACCCTGA
AGTTCATCTGCACCACCGGCAAGCTGCCCGTGCCCTGGCCCACCCTCGTGACCACCCTGACCTACGGCGT
GCAGTGCTTCAGCCGCTACCCCGACCACATGAAGCAGCACGACTTCTTCAAGTCCGCCATGCCCGAAGGC
TACGTCCAGGAGCGCACCATCTTCTTCAAGGACGACGGCAACTACAAGACCCGCGCCGAGGTGAAGTTCG
AGGGCGACACCCTGGTGAACCGCATCGAGCTGAAGGGCATCGACTTCAAGGAGGACGGCAACATCCTGGG
GCACAAGCTGGAGTACAACTACAACAGCCACAACGTCTATATCATGGCCGACAAGCAGAAGAACGGCATC
AAGGTGAACTTCAAGATCCGCCACAACATCGAGGACGGCAGCGTGCAGCTCGCCGACCACTACCAGCAGA
ACACCCCCATCGGCGACGGCCCCGTGCTGCTGCCCGACAACCACTACCTGAGCACCCAGTCCGCCCTGAG
CAAAGACCCCAACGAGAAGCGCGATCACATGGTCCTGCTGGAGTTCGTGACCGCCGCCGGGATCACTCTC
GGCATGGACGAGCTGTACAAGTAAAGCGGCCGCACTCCTCAGGTGCAGGCTGCCTATCAGAAGGTGGTGG
CTGGTGTGGCCAATGCCCTGGCTCACAAATACCACTGAGATCTTTTTCCCTCTGCCAAAAATTATGGGGA
CATCATGAAGCCCCTTGAGCATCTGACTTCTGGCTAATAAAGGAAATTTATTTTCATTGCAATAGTGTGT
TGGAATTTTTTGTGTCTCTCACTCGGAAGGACATATGGGAGGGCAAATCATTTAAAACATCAGAATGAGT
ATTTGGTTTAGAGTTTGGCAACATATGCCCATATGCTGGCTGCCATGAACAAAGGTTGGCTATAAAGAGG
TCATCAGTATATGAAACAGCCCCCTGCTGTCCATTCCTTATTCCATAGAAAAGCCTTGACTTGAGGTTAG
ATTTTTTTTATATTTTGTTTTGTGTTATTTTTTTCTTTAACATCCCTAAAATTTTCCTTACATGTTTTAC
TAGCCAGATTTTTCCTCCTCTCCTGACTACTCCCAGTCATAGCTGTCCCTCTTCTCTTATGAAGATCCCT
CGACCTGCAGCCCAAGCTTGGCGTAATCATGGTCATAGCTGTTTCCTGTGTGAAATTGTTATCCGCTCAC
AATTCCACACAACATACGAGCCGGAAGCATAAAGTGTAAAGCCTGGGGTGCCTAATGAGTGAGCTAACTC
ACATTAATTGCGTTGCGCTCACTGCCCGCTTTCCAGTCGGGAAACCTGTCGTGCCAGCGGATCCGCATCT
CAATTAGTCAGCAACCATAGTCCCGCCCCTAACTCCGCCCATCCCGCCCCTAACTCCGCCCAGTTCCGCC
CATTCTCCGCCCCATGGCTGACTAATTTTTTTTATTTATGCAGAGGCCGAGGCCGCCTCGGCCTCTGAGC
TATTCCAGAAGTAGTGAGGAGGCTTTTTTGGAGGCCTAGGCTTTTGCAAAAAGCTAACTTGTTTATTGCA
GCTTATAATGGTTACAAATAAAGCAATAGCATCACAAATTTCACAAATAAAGCATTTTTTTCACTGCATT
CTAGTTGTGGTTTGTCCAAACTCATCAATGTATCTTATCATGTCTGGATCCGCTGCATTAATGAATCGGC
CAACGCGCGGGGAGAGGCGGTTTGCGTATTGGGCGCTCTTCCGCTTCCTCGCTCACTGACTCGCTGCGCT
CGGTCGTTCGGCTGCGGCGAGCGGTATCAGCTCACTCAAAGGCGGTAATACGGTTATCCACAGAATCAGG
GGATAACGCAGGAAAGAACATGTGAGCAAAAGGCCAGCAAAAGGCCAGGAACCGTAAAAAGGCCGCGTTG
CTGGCGTTTTTCCATAGGCTCCGCCCCCCTGACGAGCATCACAAAAATCGACGCTCAAGTCAGAGGTGGC
GAAACCCGACAGGACTATAAAGATACCAGGCGTTTCCCCCTGGAAGCTCCCTCGTGCGCTCTCCTGTTCC
GACCCTGCCGCTTACCGGATACCTGTCCGCCTTTCTCCCTTCGGGAAGCGTGGCGCTTTCTCAATGCTCA
CGCTGTAGGTATCTCAGTTCGGTGTAGGTCGTTCGCTCCAAGCTGGGCTGTGTGCACGAACCCCCCGTTC
AGCCCGACCGCTGCGCCTTATCCGGTAACTATCGTCTTGAGTCCAACCCGGTAAGACACGACTTATCGCC
ACTGGCAGCAGCCACTGGTAACAGGATTAGCAGAGCGAGGTATGTAGGCGGTGCTACAGAGTTCTTGAAG
TGGTGGCCTAACTACGGCTACACTAGAAGGACAGTATTTGGTATCTGCGCTCTGCTGAAGCCAGTTACCT
TCGGAAAAAGAGTTGGTAGCTCTTGATCCGGCAAACAAACCACCGCTGGTAGCGGTGGTTTTTTTGTTTG
CAAGCAGCAGATTACGCGCAGAAAAAAAGGATCTCAAGAAGATCCTTTGATCTTTTCTACGGGGTCTGAC
GCTCAGTGGAACGAAAACTCACGTTAAGGGATTTTGGTCATGAGATTATCAAAAAGGATCTTCACCTAGA
TCCTTTTAAATTAAAAATGAAGTTTTAAATCAATCTAAAGTATATATGAGTAAACTTGGTCTGACAGTTA
CCAATGCTTAATCAGTGAGGCACCTATCTCAGCGATCTGTCTATTTCGTTCATCCATAGTTGCCTGACTC
CCCGTCGTGTAGATAACTACGATACGGGAGGGCTTACCATCTGGCCCCAGTGCTGCAATGATACCGCGAG
ACCCACGCTCACCGGCTCCAGATTTATCAGCAATAAACCAGCCAGCCGGAAGGGCCGAGCGCAGAAGTGG
TCCTGCAACTTTATCCGCCTCCATCCAGTCTATTAATTGTTGCCGGGAAGCTAGAGTAAGTAGTTCGCCA
GTTAATAGTTTGCGCAACGTTGTTGCCATTGCTACAGGCATCGTGGTGTCACGCTCGTCGTTTGGTATGG
CTTCATTCAGCTCCGGTTCCCAACGATCAAGGCGAGTTACATGATCCCCCATGTTGTGCAAAAAAGCGGT
TAGCTCCTTCGGTCCTCCGATCGTTGTCAGAAGTAAGTTGGCCGCAGTGTTATCACTCATGGTTATGGCA
GCACTGCATAATTCTCTTACTGTCATGCCATCCGTAAGATGCTTTTCTGTGACTGGTGAGTACTCAACCA
AGTCATTCTGAGAATAGTGTATGCGGCGACCGAGTTGCTCTTGCCCGGCGTCAATACGGGATAATACCGC
GCCACATAGCAGAACTTTAAAAGTGCTCATCATTGGAAAACGTTCTTCGGGGCGAAAACTCTCAAGGATC
TTACCGCTGTTGAGATCCAGTTCGATGTAACCCACTCGTGCACCCAACTGATCTTCAGCATCTTTTACTT
TCACCAGCGTTTCTGGGTGAGCAAAAACAGGAAGGCAAAATGCCGCAAAAAAGGGAATAAGGGCGACACG
GAAATGTTGAATACTCATACTCTTCCTTTTTCAATATTATTGAAGCATTTATCAGGGTTATTGTCTCATG
AGCGGATACATATTTGAATGTATTTAGAAAAATAAACAAATAGGGGTTCCGCGCACATTTCCCCGAAAAG
TGCCACCTG
Features (pLannotate 1.2.2; 21 found; start..end, strand, type, name):
      4..383     +  enhancer       CMV enhancer: human cytomegalovirus immediate early enhancer
    386..661     +  promoter       chicken β-actin promoter: No description available
    662..1674    +  intron         chimeric intron: chimera between introns from chicken β-actin and rabbit β-globin
   1877..2671    +  CDS            NeoR/KanR: aminoglycoside phosphotransferase from Tn5; aph(3')-II (or nptII); confers resistance to neomycin, kanamycin, and G418 (Geneticin®)
   2692..2844    +  CDS            ble (fragment): BLE_KLEPN - Experimental evidence at protein level: Swiss-Prot protein existence level 1. Binding protein with a strong affinity to the bleomycin family of antibiotics. Binds to CL990; an antimitotic-antibiotic compound. From Klebsiella pneumoniae.
   2851..2985    +  polyA_signal   SV40 poly(A) signal: SV40 polyadenylation signal
   3105..3141    +  misc_feature   MCS (fragment): multiple cloning site
   3155..3874    +  CDS            EGFP: the original enhanced GFP (Yang et al., 1996) mammalian codon-optimized
   3884..3955    +  CDS            HBB (fragment): HBB_PONPY - Experimental evidence at transcript level: Swiss-Prot protein existence level 2. Involved in oxygen transport from the lung to the various peripheral tissues. From Pongo pygmaeus (Bornean orangutan).
   4026..4081    +  polyA_signal   β-globin poly(A) signal: rabbit β-globin polyadenylation signal (Gil and Proudfoot, 1987)
   4466..4482    -  protein_bind   lac operator: The lac repressor binds to the lac operator to inhibit transcription in E. coli. This inhibition can be relieved by adding lactose or isopropyl-β-D-thiogalactopyranoside (IPTG). lac repressor encoded by lacI
   4490..4520    -  promoter       lac promoter: promoter for the E. coli lac operon
   4535..4556    -  protein_bind   CAP binding site: CAP binding activates transcription in the presence of cAMP. E. coli catabolite activator protein
   4569..4608    -  CDS            lacI (fragment): lac repressor; lacI; The lac repressor binds to the lac operator to inhibit transcription in E. coli. This inhibition can be relieved by adding lactose or isopropyl-β-D-thiogalactopyranoside (IPTG).
   4615..4637    +  promoter       SV40 promoter (fragment): SV40 enhancer and early promoter
   4661..4796    +  rep_origin     SV40 ori: SV40 origin of replication
   4816..4950    +  polyA_signal   SV40 poly(A) signal: SV40 polyadenylation signal
   4952..5006    -  CDS            lacI (fragment): lac repressor; lacI; The lac repressor binds to the lac operator to inhibit transcription in E. coli. This inhibition can be relieved by adding lactose or isopropyl-β-D-thiogalactopyranoside (IPTG).
   5189..5777    -  rep_origin     ori: high-copy-number ColE1/pMB1/pBR322/pUC origin of replication
   5948..6808    -  CDS            AmpR: β-lactamase; bla; confers resistance to ampicillin, carbenicillin, and related antibiotics
   6809..6913    -  promoter       AmpR promoter: bla
