[The description below was written by a language model from this plasmid's Addgene catalogue record and pLannotate feature annotations shown in this document.]
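Description:
pCALNL_Ch5_155183064-155183141 is a mammalian expression reporter plasmid of about 6.9 kb built on the pCALNL backbone, designed to detect site-specific deletion by a programmable Cas9–serine recombinase fusion. It is propagated in E. coli through a high-copy ColE1/pUC-type origin with ampicillin selection (AmpR under its own bla promoter). An SV40 origin is also annotated, which can support episomal replication in cells expressing large T antigen. The catalogue lists neomycin/G418 as the mammalian selectable marker.

Expression is driven by the CAG-type arrangement recorded as pCBa: CMV enhancer, chicken β-actin promoter and a chimeric β-actin/β-globin intron. Immediately downstream lies a stop cassette made up of the NeoR/KanR coding sequence, a short ble fragment and an SV40 polyadenylation signal, followed by EGFP and a rabbit β-globin poly(A) signal. In the intact plasmid, transcription ends within the Neo–poly(A) cassette, so EGFP is not expressed.

According to the record, the cassette is flanked by two target sites, each laid out as PAM–Cas9 site–gix pseudo-site–Cas9 site–PAM. Their sequence matches a human chromosome 5 region that the record describes as centromeric, with the numbers in the name giving hg38 coordinates. These sites are not annotated in the feature table but presumably occupy the unannotated gaps on either side of the Neo cassette. When guide RNAs bring the recombinase fusion to both sites, recombination between the gix-like cores excises the cassette and places EGFP directly under the promoter. Fluorescence then reports recombinase activity on this genome-derived sequence in transfected mammalian cells.
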