Addgene plasmid #81211: pCALNL_Ch5_155183064-155183141
Purpose: pCALNL reporter contains two target sites consisting of PAM Cas9 site-gix psuedo site-Cas9 site-PAM that match region in centromeres of chromosomes 5 (numbers in common name refer to pos. in hg38)
Depositing lab: David Liu. Depositing organization: Harvard University. Publication: A programmable Cas9-serine recombinase fusion protein that operates on DNA sequences in mammalian cells. Chaikind B, Bessen JL, Thompson DB, Hu JH, Liu DR. Nucleic Acids Res. 2016 Aug 11. pii: gkw707. 10.1093/nar/gkw707 PubMed 27515511.
Backbone
  Vector backbone: pCALNL
  Backbone size w/o insert (bp): 7000
  Total vector size (bp): 7000
  Vector type: Mammalian Expression
  Selectable markers: Neomycin (select with G418)
Growth in bacteria
  Bacterial resistance: Ampicillin, 100 μg/mL
  Growth temperature: 37°C
  Growth strain: DH5alpha
  Copy number: High Copy
Gene/Insert
  Gene/Insert name: gix-Neo-gix deletion cassette upstream of EGFP
  Species: Synthetic
  Promoter: pCBa
  Cloning method: Unknown
  Sequencing primers: 5′ GCCTTCTTCTTTTTCCTACAGC; 3′ CGCATCGAGCGAGCAC
Terms and licenses: Academic/Nonprofit Terms; Industry Terms: Not Available to Industry
How to cite: pCALNL_Ch5_155183064-155183141 was a gift from David Liu (Addgene plasmid # 81211 ; http://n2t.net/addgene:81211 ; RRID:Addgene_81211)
