>Addgene plasmid #81211 | pCALNL_Ch5_155183064-155183141 | addgene partial sequence | sequence record 163259 | EGFP-N 5'-CGTCGCCGTCCAGCTCGACCAG-3'
GCTCCTCGCCCTTGCTCACCATGGTGGCGACCGGTGGATCCCGGGCCCGCGGTACCGTCGACTGCAGAAT
TCAATTTAAATCGTACCGAGCGACTCGAGCCACAGTTAATCACATGAGTTCCGGTCTCAGATAAACCTAG
GTTTGGACCTTAGCTCTACCTCTCATGAGCCGGTGGGGTGCGTTCGGATTTGATCCAGACATGATAAGAT
ACATTGATGAGTTTGGACAAACCACAACTAGAATGCAGTGAAAAAAATGCTTTATTTGTGAAATTTGTGA
TGCTATTGCTTTATTTGTAACCATTATAAGCTGCAATAAACAAGTTATCGATGGGGTGGGCGAAGAACTC
CAGCATGAGATCCCCGCGCTGGAGGATCATCCAGCCGGCGTCCCGGAAAACGATTCCGAAGCCCAACCTT
TCATAGAAGGCGGCGGTGGAATCGAAATCTCGTGATGGCAGGTTGGGCGTCGCTTGGTCGGTCATTTCGA
ACCCCAGAGTCCCGCTCAGAAGAACTCGTCAAGAAGGCGATAGAAGGCGATGCGCTGCGAATCGGGAGCG
GCGATACCGTAAAGCACGAGGAAGCGGTCAGCCCATTCGCCGCCAAGCTCTTCAGCAATATCACGGGTAG
CCAACGCTATGTCCTGATAGCGGTCCGCCACACCCAGCCGGCCACAGTCGATGAATCCAGAAAAGCGGCC
ATTTTCCACCATGATATTCGGCAAGCAGGCATCGCCATGGGTCACGACGAGATCCTCGCCGTCGGGCATG
CGCGCCTTGAGCCTGGCGAACAGTTCGGCTG
