>Addgene plasmid #81211 | pCALNL_Ch5_155183064-155183141 | addgene partial sequence | sequence record 163260 | Neo-R 5'-GCCCAGTCATAGCCGAATAG-3'
CTGCGTGCAATCCATCTTGTTCAATCATGCGAAACGATCCTCATCCTGTCTCTTGATCAGATCAAATCCG
ACTCGACTCCACAGTTAATCACATGAGTTCCGGTCTCAGATAAACCTAGGTTTGGACCTTAGCTCTACCT
CTCATGAGCCGGTGGGACGCGTTCGCTCGAATTAATCAATTCTTTGCCAAAATGATGAGACAGCACAATA
ACCAGCACGTTGCCCAGGAGCTGTAGGAAAAAGAAGAAGGCATGAACATGGTTAGCAGAGGCTCTAGAGC
CGCCGGTCACACGCCAGAAGCCGAACCCCGCCCTGCCCCGTCCCCCCCGAAGGCAGCCGTCCCCCCGCGG
ACAGCCCCGAGGCTGGAGAGGGAGAAGGGGACGGCGGCGCGGCGACGCACGAAGGCCCTCCCCGCCCATT
TCCTTCCTGCCGGCGCCGCACCGCTTCGCCCCGCGCCCGCTAGAGGGGGTGCGGCGGCGCCTCCCAGATT
TCGGCTCCGCACAGATTTGGGACAAAGGAAGTCCCTGCGCCCTCTCGCACGATTACCATAAAAGGCAATG
GCTGCGGCTCGCCGCGCCTCGACAGCCGCCGGCGCTCCGGGGGCCGCCGCGCCCC
